>Addgene plasmid #234200 | pAIP4_1TP9 | addgene full sequence | sequence record 464165 | Addgene NGS Result
TGGCGGGGTTGCCTTACTGGTTAGCAGAATGAATCACCGATACGCGAGCGAACGTGAAGCGACTGCTGCT
GCAAAACGTCTGCGACCTGAGCAACAACATGAATGGTCTTCGGTTTCCGTGTTTCGTAAAGTCTGGAAAC
GCGGAAGTCAGCGCCCTGCACCATTATGTTCCGGATCTGCATCGCAGGATGCTGCTGGCTACCCTGTGGA
ACACCTACATCTGTATTAACGAAGCGCTGGCATTGACCCTGAGTGATTTTTCTCTGGTCCCGCCGCATCC
ATACCGCCAGTTGTTTACCCTCACAACGTTCCAGTAACCGGGCATGTTCATCATCAGTAACCCGTATCGT
GAGCATCCTCTCTCGTTTCATCGGTATCATTACCCCCATGAACAGAAATCCCCCTTACACGGAGGCATCA
GTGACCAAACAGGAAAAAACCGCCCTTAACATGGCCCGCTTTATCAGAAGCCAGACATTAACGCTTCTGG
AGAAACTCAACGAGCTGGACGCGGATGAACAGGCAGACATCTGTGAATCGCTTCACGACCACGCTGATGA
GCTTTACCGCAGCTGCCTCGCGCGTTTCGGTGATGACGGTGAAAACCTCTGACACATGCAGCTCCCGGAG
ACGGTCACAGCTTGTCTGTAAGCGGATGCCGGGAGCAGACAAGCCCGTCAGGGCGCGTCAGCGGGTGTTG
GCGGGTGTCGGGGCGCAGCCATGACCCAGTCACGTAGCGATAGCGGAGTGTATACTGGCTTAACTATGCG
GCATCAGAGCAGATTGTACTGAGAGTGCACCATTGCGGTGTGAAATACCGCACAGATGCGTAAGGAGAAA
ATACCGCATCAGGCGCTCTTCCGCTTCCTCGCTCACTGACTCGCTGCGCTCGGTCGTTCGGCTGCGGCGA
GCGGTATCAGCTCACTCAAAGGCGGTAATACGGTTATCCACAGAATCAGGGGATAACGCAGGAAAGAACA
TGTGAGCAAAAGGCCAGCAAAAGGCCAGGAACCGTAAAAAGGCCGCGTTGCTGGCGTTTTTCCATAGGCT
CCGCCCCCCTGACGAGCATCACAAAAATCGACGCTCAAGTCAGAGGTGGCGAAACCCGACAGGACTATAA
AGATACCAGGCGTTTCCCCCTGGAAGCTCCCTCGTGCGCTCTCCTGTTCCGACCCTGCCGCTTACCGGAT
ACCTGTCCGCCTTTCTCCCTTCGGGAAGCGTGGCGCTTTCTCATAGCTCACGCTGTAGGTATCTCAGTTC
GGTGTAGGTCGTTCGCTCCAAGCTGGGCTGTGTGCACGAACCCCCCGTTCAGCCCGACCGCTGCGCCTTA
TCCGGTAACTATCGTCTTGAGTCCAACCCGGTAAGACACGACTTATCGCCACTGGCAGCAGCCACTGGTA
ACAGGATTAGCAGAGCGAGGTATGTAGGCGGTGCTACAGAGTTCTTGAAGTGGTGGCCTAACTACGGCTA
CACTAGAAGGACAGTATTTGGTATCTGCGCTCTGCTGAAGCCAGTTACCTTCGGAAAAAGAGTTGGTAGC
TCTTGATCCGGCAAACAAACCACCGCTGGTAGCGGTGGTTTTTTTGTTTGCAAGCAGCAGATTACGCGCA
GAAAAAAAGGATCTCAAGAAGATCCTTTGATCTTTTCTACGGGGTCTGACGCTCAGTGGAACGAAAACTC
ACGTTAAGGGATTTTGGTCATGAACAATAAAACTGTCTGCTTACATAAACAGTAATACAAGGGGTGTTAT
GAGCCATATTCAACGGGAAACGTCTTGCTCTAGGCCGCGATTAAATTCCAACATGGATGCTGATTTATAT
GGGTATAAATGGGCTCGCGATAATGTCGGGCAATCAGGTGCGACAATCTATCGATTGTATGGGAAGCCCG
ATGCGCCAGAGTTGTTTCTGAAACATGGCAAAGGTAGCGTTGCCAATGATGTTACAGATGAGATGGTCAG
ACTAAACTGGCTGACGGAATTTATGCCTCTTCCGACCATCAAGCATTTTATCCGTACTCCTGATGATGCA
TGGTTACTCACCACTGCGATCCCCGGGAAAACAGCATTCCAGGTATTAGAAGAATATCCTGATTCAGGTG
AAAATATTGTTGATGCGCTGGCAGTGTTCCTGCGCCGGTTGCATTCGATTCCTGTTTGTAATTGTCCTTT
TAACAGCGATCGCGTATTTCGTCTCGCTCAGGCGCAATCACGAATGAATAACGGTTTGGTTGATGCGAGT
GATTTTGATGACGAGCGTAATGGCTGGCCTGTTGAACAAGTCTGGAAAGAAATGCATAAACTTTTGCCAT
TCTCACCGGATTCAGTCGTCACTCATGGTGATTTCTCACTTGATAACCTTATTTTTGACGAGGGGAAATT
AATAGGTTGTATTGATGTTGGACGAGTCGGAATCGCAGACCGATACCAGGATCTTGCCATCCTATGGAAC
TGCCTCGGTGAGTTTTCTCCTTCATTACAGAAACGGCTTTTTCAAAAATATGGTATTGATAATCCTGATA
TGAATAAATTGCAGTTTCATTTGATGCTCGATGAGTTTTTCTAAGAATTAATTCATGAGCGGATACATAT
TTGAATGTATTTAGAAAAATAAACAAATAGGGGTTCCGCGCACATTTCCCCGAAAAGTGCCACCTAAATT
GTAAGCGTTAATATTTTGTTAAAATTCGCGTTAAATTTTTGTTAAATCAGCTCATTTTTTAACCAATAGG
CCGAAATCGGCAAAATCCCTTATAAATCAAAAGAATAGACCGAGATAGGGT
[37 nt withheld, positions 2782-2818]
AAAGAACGTGGACTCCAACGTCAAAGG
[49 nt withheld, positions 2846-2894]
T
[91 nt withheld, positions 2896-2986]
G
[124 nt withheld, positions 2988-3111]
CCCATTCGCCAATCCGGATATAGTTCCTCCTTTCAGCAAAAAACCCCTCAAGACCCGTTTAGAGGCCCCA
AGGGGTTATGCTAGTTATTGCTCAGCGGTGGCAGCAGCCAACTCAGCTTCCTTTCGGGCTTTGTTAGCAG
CCGGATCTCAGTGGTGGTGGTGGTGGTGCTCGAGTCATTACGAACCCAGGTCCTTCAAAATATCTTCCGC
AGAGGACACGGTGAACTCGCCGCCACCTTCAATATTTGCCGCCTTCACCTTCAAGTCGTCCACCAGCAAA
GCAAAACGGCGGCTACGAGTACCTAAACCTTTCTCTTGGAGGTCCAGTTCCAGACCCAGCGCATGGGTGT
AGGTAGCGCTGCCATCCGCCAGGAATTTTACGTGTTTGTTTTCCGGGTAGGATTTTGCCCAGGCTTTCAT
AACAAACGGATCGTTGACGCTAATACACAGGATCTCGGTGACGCCTTTCGACTTCAGCTCACCGGCCTTC
TCGATAAAACCCGGCACGTGCTTAAGGCTGCACGTCGGGGTAAACGCACCCGGAACGCCGAACAAGATCA
CTTTCTTGCCTGCAACCAGGCTATGAACAGAAACCTCTTGCAGCTGATCCTGTTCGTCGAAATACGCCAG
TTTACCATCTGGTAGAACATCTCCTACAGCTATGGGTGCCATTCCAGAGCCGCCAATCTGTTCACGGTGG
GCTTCAATGATGTCGTTGTCTTCCATGTCCAGGTCTTCCGGCGCTTGATCTGCCTGGATGCGAATACCGT
CATACAGGAAACGCAGGCTATCCATTTCCTTGCCCTGACGTTTGGCAAACGCTTCCATCAGGCGACGCAG
CGGCGTGGTCTTTTTGATCTTAAAGAAAATTTCAGAGCTGCCGTCACTAACTTTCAGGTTAATATGGGTT
TCCGGTTTCACTTCCGGCTTGACTTCCGGCTTTGCTTCTTGGTTGACTTCCGAATCTTGCAGGCTACCGT
GGTGATGGTGATGGTGATGATGGTGATGAATCTTCGCCATCATATGTATATCTCCTTCTTAAAGTTAAAC
AAAATTATTTCTAGAGGGGAATTGTTATCCGCTCACAATTCCCCTATAGTGAGTCGTATTAATTTCGCGG
GATCGAGATCGATCTCGATCCTCTACGCCGGACGCATCGTGGCCGGCATCACCGGCGCCACAGGTGCGGT
TGCTGGCGCCTATATCGCCGACATCACCGATGGGGAAGATCGGGCTCGCCACTTCGGGCTCATGAGCGCT
TGTTTCGGCGTGGGTATGGTGGCAGGCCCCGTGGCCGGGGGACTGTTGGGCGCCATCTCCTTGCATGCAC
CATTCCTTGCGGCGGCGGTGCTCAACGGCCTCAACCTACTACTGGGCTGCTTCCTAATGCAGGAGTCGCA
TAAGGGAGAGCGTCGAGATCCCGGACACCATCGAATGGCGCAAAACCTTTCGCGGTATGGCATGATAGCG
CCCGGAAGAGAGTCAATTCAGGGTGGTGAATGTGAAACCAGTAACGTTATACGATGTCGCAGAGTATGCC
GGTGTCTCTTATCAGACCGTTTCCCGCGTGGTGAACCAGGCCAGCCACGTTTCTGCGAAAACGCGGGAAA
AAGTGGAAGCGGCGATGGCGGAGCTGAATTACATTCCCAACCGCGTGGCACAACAACTGGCGGGCAAACA
GTCGTTGCTGATTGGCGTTGCCACCTCCAGTCTGGCCCTGCACGCGCCGTCGCAAATTGTCGCGGCGATT
AAATCTCGCGCCGATCAACTGGGTGCCAGCGTGGTGGTGTCGATGGTAGAACGAAGCGGCGTCGAAGCCT
GTAAAGCGGCGGTGCACAATCTTCTCGCGCAACGCGTCAGTGGGCTGATCATTAACTATCCGCTGGATGA
CCAGGATGCCATTGCTGTGGAAGCTGCCTGCACTAATGTTCCGGCGTTATTTCTTGATGTCTCTGACCAG
ACACCCATCAACAGTATTATTTTCTCCCATGAAGACGGTACGCGACTGGGCGTGGAGCATCTGGTCGCAT
TGGGTCACCAGCAAATCGCGCTGTTAGCGGGCCCATTAAGTTCTGTCTCGGCGCGTCTGCGTCTGGCTGG
CTGGCATAAATATCTCACTCGCAATCAAATTCAGCCGATAGCGGAACGGGAAGGCGACTGGAGTGCCATG
TCCGGTTTTCAACAAACCATGCAAATGCTGAATGAGGGCATCGTTCCCACTGCGATGCTGGTTGCCAACG
ATCAGATGGCGCTGGGCGCAATGCGCGCCATTACCGAGTCCGGGCTGCGCGTTGGTGCGGACATCTCGGT
AGTGGGATACGACGATACCGAAGACAGCTCATGTTATATCCCGCCGTTAACCACCATCAAACAGGATTTT
CGCCTGCTGGGGCAAACCAGCGTGGACCGCTTGCTGCAACTCTCTCAGGGCCAGGCGGTGAAGGGCAATC
AGCTGTTGCCCGTCTCACTGGTGAAAAGAAAAACCACCCTGGCGCCCAATACGCAAACCGCCTCTCCCCG
CGCGTTGGCCGATTCATTAATGCAGCTGGCACGACAGGTTTCCCGACTGGAAAGCGGGCAGTGAGCGCAA
CGCAATTAATGTAAGTTAGCTCACTCATTAGGCACCGGGATCTCGACCGATGCCCTTGAGAGCCTTCAAC
CCAGTCAGCTCCTTCCGGTGGGCGCGGGGCATGACTATCGTCGCCGCACTTATGACTGTCTTCTTTATCA
TGCAACTCGTAGGACAGGTGCCGGCAGCGCTCTGGGTCATTTTCGGCGAGGACCGCTTTCGCTGGAGCGC
GACGATGATCGGCCTGTCGCTTGCGGTATTCGGAATCTTGCACGCCCTCGCTCAAGCCTTCGTCACTGGT
CCCGCCACCAAACGTTTCGGCGAGAAGCAGGCCATTATCGCCGGCATGGCGGCCCCACGGGTGCGCATGA
TCGTGCTCCTGTCGTTGAGGACCCGGCTAGGC
Features (pLannotate 1.2.2; 21 found; start..end, strand, type, name):
     24..404     -  CDS            YPB1_ECOLX: Protein predicted: Swiss-Prot protein existence level 4. From Escherichia coli.
    421..612     +  CDS            rop: Rop protein, which maintains plasmids at low copy number; rop
    714..853     +  misc_feature   bom: basis of mobility region from pBR322
   1039..1627    -  rep_origin     ori: high-copy-number ColE1/pMB1/pBR322/pUC origin of replication
   1749..2564    +  CDS            KanR: aminoglycoside phosphotransferase; aph(3')-Ia; confers resistance to kanamycin in bacteria or G418 (Geneticin®) in eukaryotes
   2573..2630    -  promoter       AmpR promoter (fragment): bla
   2683..3111    -  rep_origin     f1 ori (sequence partly withheld): f1 bacteriophage origin of replication; arrow indicates direction of (+) strand synthesis
   3148..3195    -  terminator     T7 terminator: transcription terminator for bacteriophage T7 RNA polymerase
   3203..3252    -  CDS            SET1 (fragment): solubility-enhancement tag derived from T7 phage gene 10B
   3262..3279    -  CDS            9xHis (fragment): 9xHis affinity tag
   3298..3783    -  CDS            PRX2_POPTR: Experimental evidence at protein level: Swiss-Prot protein existence level 1. Thiol-specific peroxidase that catalyzes the reduction of hydrogen peroxide and organic hydroperoxides to water and alcohols, respectively. Can reduce H(2)O(2) and short chain organic, fatty acid, and phospholipid hydroperoxides. Plays a role in cell protection against oxidative stress by detoxifying peroxides. From Populus trichocarpa (Western balsam poplar) (Populus balsamifera subsp. trichocarpa).
   3787..4083    -  CDS            SMT3: SMT3_YEAST - Experimental evidence at protein level: Swiss-Prot protein existence level 1. Not known; suppressor of MIF2 mutations. From Saccharomyces cerevisiae (strain ATCC 204508 / S288c) (Baker's yeast).
   4091..4110    -  CDS            7xHis (fragment): 6xHis affinity tag
   4142..4164    -  RBS            RBS: efficient ribosome binding site from bacteriophage T7 gene 10 (Olins and Rangwala, 1989)
   4179..4203    -  protein_bind   lac operator: The lac repressor binds to the lac operator to inhibit transcription in E. coli. This inhibition can be relieved by adding lactose or isopropyl-β-D-thiogalactopyranoside (IPTG). lac repressor encoded by lacI
   4204..4222    -  promoter       T7 promoter: promoter for bacteriophage T7 RNA polymerase
   4248..4527    +  CDS            TcR (fragment): tetracycline efflux protein; tet; confers resistance to tetracycline
   4535..4612    +  promoter       lacI promoter: lacI
   4613..5695    +  CDS            lacI: lac repressor; lacI; The lac repressor binds to the lac operator to inhibit transcription in E. coli. This inhibition can be relieved by adding lactose or isopropyl-β-D-thiogalactopyranoside (IPTG).
   5708..5729    +  protein_bind   CAP binding site: CAP binding activates transcription in the presence of cAMP. E. coli catabolite activator protein
   5744..6035    +  CDS            TcR (fragment): tetracycline efflux protein; tet; confers resistance to tetracycline
