[The description below was written by a language model from this plasmid's Addgene catalogue record and pLannotate feature annotations shown in this document.]
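Description:
pAIP4_1TP9 is a bacterial expression plasmid built on a pET29b backbone for producing peroxiredoxin-2 (Prx, PDB-style identifier 1TP9) from the poplar Populus trichocarpa in Escherichia coli. It replicates from a ColE1/pMB1-type origin and also carries the rop gene and the pBR322 bom region. The catalogue lists it as high copy, although rop normally moderates copy number. Selection is by kanamycin through the aph(3')-Ia gene. An f1 origin is also present, and short tetracycline-resistance fragments flanking the lacI region appear to be pBR322-derived remnants rather than functional markers.

The 486 bp Prx coding sequence, made from synthetic DNA and inserted by Golden Gate assembly (the BsaI sites were destroyed in the process), sits between a T7 promoter with an adjacent lac operator and the T7 terminator, and is translated from the T7 gene 10 ribosome binding site. The plasmid-encoded lacI repressor keeps the cassette off until IPTG induction, in a host that supplies T7 RNA polymerase. The protein is made as an N-terminal fusion to a 10x His tag followed by yeast Smt3 (SUMO), which allows immobilised-metal affinity capture; Smt3 fusions are typically cleaved by a SUMO-specific protease to release the target. This fits the associated work on high-throughput purification by protease elution. The feature table also detects a His-tag fragment and a partial solubility-tag match downstream of the insert, but the record does not indicate whether these are in frame or translated. Prx is a thiol-specific, glutaredoxin-dependent peroxidase that reduces hydrogen peroxide and organic hydroperoxides.
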