Addgene plasmid #234200: pAIP4_1TP9
Purpose: Heterologous protein expression of peroxiredoxin-2 (Prx) in Escherichia coli
Depositing lab: Christopher Bahl. Depositing organization: AI Proteins. Publication: Facile, high-throughput protein purification enabled by high-efficiency protease elution. Cárcamo Noriega EN, Truebridge IS, Teets FD 3rd, Bowman JW 3rd, Rodriguez N, Howard TA, Bahl CD. Protein Sci. 2026 Sep;35(9):e70746. doi: 10.1002/pro.70746. PubMed 42555168.
Backbone
  Vector backbone: pET29b
  Backbone size w/o insert (bp): 5679
  Vector type: Bacterial Expression
Growth in bacteria
  Bacterial resistance: Kanamycin, 50 μg/mL
  Growth temperature: 37°C
  Growth strain: DH10B
  Copy number: High Copy
Gene/Insert
  Gene/Insert name: 1TP9 (alt names: PRX2_POPTR; Peroxiredoxin-2 (Prx) (EC 1.11.1.25))
  Species: Populus trichocarpa
  Insert size (bp): 486
  Entrez Gene: LOC7476296 (a.k.a. POPTR_018G083500v4, Prx)
  Promoter: T7
  Tag / fusion protein: 10x HisTag-Smt3 (N terminal on backbone)
  Cloning method: Golden Gate
  Sequencing primers: 5′ T7-promoter; 3′ T7-Term
Resource information
  A portion of this plasmid was derived from a plasmid made by: Synthetic DNA
Terms and licenses: Academic/Nonprofit Terms; Industry Terms
Depositor comments: 5' cloning site: BsaI (destroyed), 3' cloning site: BsaI (destroyed). Peroxiredoxin-2 (Prx) (EC 1.11.1.25) (1-Cys D-peroxiredoxin) (Glutaredoxin-dependent peroxiredoxin) (Peroxiredoxin II) (Thioredoxin peroxidase)
How to cite: pAIP4_1TP9 was a gift from Christopher Bahl (Addgene plasmid # 234200 ; http://n2t.net/addgene:234200 ; RRID:Addgene_234200)
